>Addgene plasmid #63258 | pFusX1-40 | depositor partial sequence | sequence record 105034 | pFusX1_GCT
AGTCTTAAGCGTCTCCCCCTGAACCTGACCCCGGACCAAGTGGTGGCTATCGCCAGCAACAATGGCGGCA
AGCAAGCGCTCGAAACGGTGCAGCGGCTGTTGCCGGTGCTGTGCCAGGACCATGGCCTGACTCCGGACCA
AGTGGTGGCTATCGCCAGCCACGATGGCGGCAAGCAAGCGCTCGAAACGGTGCAGCGGCTGTTGCCGGTG
CTGTGCCAGGACCATGGCCTGACCCCGGACCAAGTGGTGGCTATCGCCAGCAACGGTGGCGGCAAGCAAG
CGCTCGAAACGGTGCAGCGGCTGTTGCCGGTGCTGTGCCAGGACCATGGCCTGACGAGACGTC
