>Addgene plasmid #63258 | pFusX1-40 | depositor partial sequence | sequence record 105035 | FusX1
CGTCTCCCCCTGACCCCGGACCAAGTGGTGGCTATCGAGACCGGCGCCGCTACGGGCGCGTCCCATTCGC
CATTCAGGCTGCGCAACTGTTGGGAAGGGCGATCGGTGCGGGCTCTTCGCTATTACGCCAGCTGGCGAAA
GGGGGATGTGCTGCAAGGCGATTAAGTTGGGAACGCCAGGGTTTTCCCAGTCACGACGTTGTAAAACGAC
GGCCAGTGAGCGCGCGTAATCGACTCACTATAGGGCGAATTGGGTACCGGGCCCCCCCTCGAGGTCCTCC
AGCTTTTGTTCCCTTTAGTGAGGGTTAATTGCGCGCTTGGCGTAATCATGGTCATAGCTGTTTCCTGTGT
GAAATTGTTATCCGCTCACAATTCCACACAACATACGAGCCGGAAGCATAAAGTGTAAAGCCTGGGGTGC
CTAATGAGTGAGCTAACTCACATTAATTGCGTTGCGCTCACTGCCCGCTTTCCACCGGTGGTCTCTGGCG
GCAAGCAAGCGCTCGAAACGGTGCAGCGGCTGTTGCCGGTGCTGTGCCAGGACCATGGCCTGACGAGACG
TCTAGACCAGCCAGGACAGAAATGCCTCGACTTCGCTGCTACCCAAGGTTGCCGGGTGACGCACACCGTG
GAAACGGATGAAGGCACGAACCCAGTGGACATAAGCCTGTTCGGTTCGTAAGCTGTAATGCAAGTAGCGT
ATGCGCTCACGCAACTGGTCCAGAACCTTGACCGAACGCAGCGGTGGTAACGGCGCAGTGGCGGTTTTCA
TGGCTTGTTATGACTGTTTTTTTGGGGTACAGTCTATGCCTCGGGCATCCAAGCAGCAAGCGCGTTACGC
CGTGGGTCGATGTTTGATGTTATGGAGCAGCAACGATGTTACGCAGCAGGGCAGTCGCCCTAAAACAAAG
TTAAACATTATGAGGGAAGCGGTGATCGCCGAAGTATCGACTCAACTATCAGAGGTAGTTGGCGTCATCG
AGCGCCATCTCGAACCGACGTTGCTGGCCGTACATTTGTACGGCTCCGCAGTGGATGGCGGCCTGAAGCC
ACACAGTGATATTGATTTGCTGGTTACGGTGACCGTAAGGCTTGATGAAACAACGCGGCGAGCTTTGATC
AACGACCTTTTGGAAACTTCGGCTTCCCCTGGAGAGAGCGAGATTCTCCGCGCTGTAGAAGTCACCATTG
TTGTGCACGACGACATCATTCCGTGGCGTTATCCAGCTAAGCGCGAACTGCAATTTGGAGAATGGCAGCG
CAATGACATTCTTGCAGGTATCTTCGAGCCAGCCACGATCGACATTGATCTGGCTATCTTGCTGACAAAA
GCAAGAGAACATAGCGTTGCCTTGGTAGGTCCAGCGGCGGAGGAACTCTTTGATCCGGTTCCTGAACAGG
ATCTATTTGAGGCGCTAAATGAAACCTTAACGCTATGGAACTCGCCGCCCGACTGGGCTGGCGATGAGCG
AAATGTAGTGCTTACGTTGTCCCGCATTTGGTACAGCGCAGTAACCGGCAAAATCGCGCCGAAGGATGTC
GCTGCCGACTGGGCAATGGAGCGCCTGCCGGCCCAGTATCAGCCCGTCATACTTGAAGCTAGACAGGCTT
ATCTTGGACAAGAAGAAGATCGCTTGGCCTCGCGCGCAGATCAGTTGGAAGAATTTGTCCACTACGTGAA
AGGCGAGATCACCAAGGTAGTCGGCAAATAACCCTCGAGCCACCCATGACCAAAATCCCTTAACGTGAGT
TACGCGTCGTTCCACTGAGCGTCAGACCCCGTAGAAAAGATCAAAGGATCTTCTTGAGATCCTTTTTTTC
TGCGCGTAATCTGCTGCTTGCAAACAAAAAAACCACCGCTACCAGCGGTGGTTTGTTTGCCGGATCAAGA
GCTACCAACTCTTTTTCCGAAGGTAACTGGCTTCAGCAGAGCGCAGATACCAAATACTGTCCTTCTAGTG
TAGCCGTAGTTAGGCCACCACTTCAAGAACTCTGTAGCACCGCCTACATACCTCGCTCTGCTAATCCTGT
TACCAGTGGCTGCTGCCAGTGGCGATAAGTCGTGTCTTACCGGGTTGGACTCAAGACGATAGTTACCGGA
TAAGGCGCAGCGGTCGGGCTGAACGGGGGGTTCGTGCACACAGCCCAGCTTGGAGCGAACGACCTACACC
GAACTGAGATACCTACAGCGTGAGCATTGAGAAAGCGCCACGCTTCCCGAAGGGAGAAAGGCGGACAGGT
ATCCGGTAAGCGGCAGGGTCGGAACAGGAGAGCGCACGAGGGAGCTTCCAGGGGGAAACGCCTGGTATCT
TTATAGTCCTGTCGGGTTTCGCCACCTCTGACTTGAGCGTCGATTTTTGTGATGCTCGTCAGGGGGGCGG
AGCCTATGGAAAAACGCCAGCAACGCGGCCTTTTTACGGTTCCTGGCCTTTTGCTGGCCTTTTGCTCACA
TGTTCTTTCCTGCGTTATCCCCTGATTCTGTGGATAACCGTATTACCGCCTTTGAGTGAGCTGATACCGC
TCGCCGCAGCCGAACGACCGAGCGCAGCGAGTCAGTGAGCGAGGAAGCGGAAGAGCGCCCAATACGCAAA
CCGCCTCTCCCCGCGCGTTGGCCGATTCATTAATGCAGCTGGCACGACAGGTTTCCCGACTGGAAAGCGG
GCAGTGAGCGCAACGCAATTAATACGCGTACCGCTAGCCAGGAAGAGTTTGTAGAAACGCAAAAAGGCCA
TCCGTCAGGATGGCCTTCTGCTTAGTTTGATGCCTGGCAGTTTATGGCGGGCGTCCTGCCCGCCACCCTC
CGGGCCGTTGCTTCACAACGTTCAAATCCGCTCCCGGCGGATTTGTCCTACTCAGGAGAGCGTTCACCGA
CAAACAACAGATAAAACGAAAGGCCCAGTCTTCCGACTGAGCCTTTCGTTTTATTTGATGCCTGGCAGTT
CCCTACTCTCGCGTTAACGCTAGCATGGATGTTTTCCCAGTCACGACGTTGTAAAACGACGGCCAGTCTT
AAG
