>Addgene plasmid #63258 | pFusX1-40 | addgene partial sequence | sequence record 114300 | pCR8_R1 5'-cgaaccgaacaggcttatgt-3'
CACCCGGGCAACCTTGGGTAGCAGCGAAGTCGAGGCATTTCTGTCCTGGCTGGTCTAGACGTCTCGTCAG
GCCATGGTCCTGGCACAGCACCGGCAACAGCCGCTGCACCGTTTCGAGCGCTTGCTTGCCGCCACCGTTG
CTGGCGATAGCCACCACTTGGTCCGGGGTCAGGCCATGGTCCTGGCACAGCACCGGCAACAGCCGCTGCA
CCGTTTCGAGCGCTTGCTTGCCGCCATCGTGGCTGGCGATAGCCACCACTTGGTCCGGAGTCAGGCCATG
GTCCTGGCACAGCACCGGCAACAGCCGCTGCACCGTTTCGAGCGCTTGCTTGCCGCCATTGTTGCTGGCG
ATAGCCACCACTTGGTCCGGGGTCAGGTTCAGGGGGAGACGCTTAAGACTGGCCGTCGTTTTACAACGTC
GTGACTGGGAAAACATCCATGCTAGCGTTAACGCGAGAGTAGGGAACTGCCAGGCATCAAATAAAACGAA
AGGCTCAGTCGGAAGACTGGGCCTTTCGTTTTATCTGTTGTTTGTCGGTGAACGCTCTCCTGAGTAGGAC
AAATCCGCCGGGAGCGGATTTGAACGTTGTGAAGCAACGGCCCGGAGGGTGGCGGGCAGGACGCCCGCCA
TAAACTGCCAGGCATCAAACTAAGCAGAAGGCCATCCTGACGGATGGCCTTTTTGCGTTTCTAC
