[The description below was written by a language model from this plasmid's Addgene catalogue record.]
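Description:
pFusX1-40 is a bacterial library plasmid from the FusX TALE assembly system, a rapid one-step scheme for building custom TAL effector arrays for genome engineering. It is built on the FusX1 backbone (about 3 kb without insert), is maintained at high copy number in standard E. coli cloning strains, and is selected with spectinomycin. The record does not include a feature table, so the origin of replication and other backbone elements are not specified. The use of pCR8-type sequencing primers suggests a pCR8-related backbone, but this is not stated.

The payload is a synthetic, pre-assembled trimer of TALE repeats carrying the repeat-variable diresidues NN, HD and NG, also named X1_GCT. Under the standard TALE code, NN preferentially recognises G, HD recognises C and NG recognises T, so this module specifies the trinucleotide GCT. As an X1-series member, it supplies RVD positions 1 to 3 of the final array. The trimer was inserted through BsaI sites that were destroyed during cloning, which is consistent with Golden Gate-style construction using a type IIS enzyme.

In use, the plasmid is chosen from the library when the first three bases of a target site are GCT. It is then combined with modules for the later repeat positions and a receiver vector to produce a full-length TALEN or other TALE fusion. It carries no expression cassette described in the record and serves as an assembly intermediate rather than a construct delivered to cells.
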