Addgene plasmid #63258: pFusX1-40
Purpose: Encodes RVD positions 1-3 in TALEN assembly
Depositing lab: Stephen Ekker. Depositing organization: Mayo Foundation for Medical Education and Research. Publication: FusX: A rapid one-step TALE assembly system for genome science. Ma AC, McNulty MS, Tanya PL, Jarryd CM, Martinez-Galvez G, Argue DP, Lee HB, Urban MD, Bullard CE, Blackburn PR, Man TK, Clark KJ, Ekker SC. Hum Gene Ther. 2016 Jun;27(6):451-63. doi: 10.1089/hum.2015.172 PubMed 26854857.
Backbone
  Vector backbone: FusX1
  Backbone size w/o insert (bp): 3013
  Vector type: TALEN
Growth in bacteria
  Bacterial resistance: Spectinomycin, 50 μg/mL
  Growth temperature: 37°C
  Growth strain: DH5alpha
  Copy number: High Copy
Gene/Insert
  Gene/Insert name: NN HD NG (alt name: X1_GCT)
  Species: Synthetic
  Mutation: none
  Cloning method: Restriction Enzyme; 5′ cloning site BsaI (destroyed during cloning); 3′ cloning site BsaI (destroyed during cloning)
  Sequencing primers: 5′ pCR8_F1; 3′ pCR8_R1
Terms and licenses: Academic/Nonprofit Terms; Industry Terms: Not Available to Industry
How to cite: pFusX1-40 was a gift from Stephen Ekker (Addgene plasmid # 63258 ; http://n2t.net/addgene:63258 ; RRID:Addgene_63258)
